>Addgene plasmid #37856 | MSCV-C GFP | depositor partial sequence | sequence record 47491 | Insert
ATGGTGAGCAAGGGCGAGGAGCTGTTCACCGGGGTGGTGCCCATCCTGGTCGAGCTGGACGGCGACGTAA
ACGGCCACAAGTTCAGCGTGTCCGGCGAGGGCGAGGGCGATGCCACCTACGGCAAGCTGACCCTGAAGTT
CATCTGCACCACCGGCAAGCTGCCCGTGCCCTGGCCCACCCTCGTGACCACCCTGACCTACGGCGTGCAG
TGCTTCAGCCGCTACCCCGACCACATGAAGCAGCACGACTTCTTCAAGTCCGCCATGCCCGAAGGCTACG
TCCAGGAGCGCACCATCTTCTTCAAGGACGACGGCAACTACAAGACCCGCGCCGAGGTGAAGTTCGAGGG
CGACACCCTGG
