>Addgene plasmid #37856 | MSCV-C GFP | addgene partial sequence | sequence record 51058 | LXSN5
GCCCTCACTCCTTCTCTAGGCGCCGGAATTAGATCTAATACGACTCACTATAGGGAGACCCAAGCTGGCT
AGTTAAGCTATCAACAAGTTTGTACAAAAAAGTTGGCATGGTGAGCAAGGGCGAGGAGCTGTTCACCGGG
GTGGTGCCCATCCTGGTCGAGCTGGACGGCGACGTAAACGGCCACAAGTTCAGCGTGTCCGGCGAGGGCG
AGGGCGATGCCACCTACGGCAAGCTGACCCTGAAGTTCATCTGCACCACCGGCAAGCTGCCCGTGCCCTG
GCCCACCCTCGTGACCACCCTGACCTACGGCGTGCAGTGCTTCAGCCGCTACCCCGACCACATGAAGCAG
CACGACTTCTTCAAGTCCGCCATGCCCGAAGGCTACGTCCAGGAGCGCACCATCTTCTTCAAGGACGACG
GCAACTACAAGACCCGCGCCGAGGTGAAGTTCGAGGGCGACACCCTGGTGAACCGCATCGAGCTGAAGGG
CATCGACTTCAAGGAGGACGGCAACATCCTGGGGCACAAGCTGGAGTACAACTACAACAGCCACAACGTC
TATATCATGGCCGACAAGCAGAAGAACGGCATCAAGGTGAACTTCAAGATCCGCCACAACATCGAGGACG
GCAGCGTGCAGCTCGCCGACCACTACCAGCAGAACACCCCCATCGGCGACGGCCCCGTGCTGCTGCCCGA
CAACCACTACCTGAGCACCCAGTCCGCCCTGAGCAAAGACCCCAACGAGAAGCGCGATCACATGGTCCTG
CTGGAGTTCGTGACCGCCGCCGGGATCACTCTCGGCATGGACGA
