>Addgene plasmid #37856 | MSCV-C GFP | addgene partial sequence | sequence record 51061 | MSCV_C_rev2 5'-ggccagaggccacttgtgtagcgcc-3'
GCGCATGCTCCAGACTGCCTTGGGAAAAGCGCCTCCCCTACCCGGTAGAATTCTAGGCGTAGTCGGGCAC
GTCGTAGGGGTATCCTCCAGCGGCCGACTTGTCATCGTCGTCCTTGTAGTCCTCGAGTTCGAACCGCGGG
CCCTCTAGATCAACCACTTTGTACAAGAAAGTTGGCTTGTACAGCTCGTCCATGCCGAGAGTGATCCCGG
CGGCGGTCACGAACTCCAGCAGGACCATGTGATCGCGCTTCTCGTTGGGGTCTTTGCTCAGGGCGGACTG
GGTGCTCAGGTAGTGGTTGTCGGGCAGCAGCACGGGGCCGTCGCCGATGGGGGTGTTCTGCTGGTAGTGG
TCGGCGAGCTGCACGCTGCCGTCCTCGATGTTGTGGCGGATCTTGAAGTTCACCTTGATGCCGTTCTTCT
GCTTGTCGGCCATGATATAGACGTTGTGGCTGTTGTAGTTGTACTCCAGCTTGTGCCCCAGGATGTTGCC
GTCCTCCTTGAAGTCGATGCCCTTCAGCTCGATGCGGTTCACCAGGGTGTCGCCCTCGAACTTCACCTCG
GCGCGGGTCTTGTAGTTGCCGTCGTCCTTGAAGAAGATGGTGCGCTCCTGGACGTAGCCTTCGGGCATGG
CGGACTTGAAGAAGTCGTGCTGCTTCATGTGGTCGGGGTAGCGGCTGAAGCACTGCACGCCGTA
