>Addgene plasmid #37856 | MSCV-C GFP | addgene partial sequence | sequence record 51063 | EGFP_C
GCCAACTTTCTTGTACAAAGTGGTTGATCTAGAGGGCCCGCGGTTCGAACTCGAGGACTACAAGGACGAC
GATGACAAGTCGGCCGCTGGAGGATACCCCTACGACGTGCCCGACTACGCCTAGAATTCTACCGGGTAGG
GGAGGCGCTTTTCCCAAGGCAGTCTGGAGCATGCGCTTTAGCAGCCCCGCTGGGCACTTGGCGCTACACA
AGTGGCCTCTGGCCTCGCACACATTCCACATCCACCGGTAGGCGCCAACCGGCTCCGTTCTTTGGTGGCC
CCTTCGCGCCACCTTCTACTCCTCCCCTAGTCAGGAAGTTCCCCCCCGCCCCGCAGCTCGCGTCGTGCAG
GACGTGACAAATGGAAGTAGCACGTCTCACTAGTCTCGTGCAGATGGACAGCACCGCTGAGCAATGGAAG
CGGGTAGGCCTTTGGGGCAGCGGCCAATAGCAGCTTTGCTCCTTCGCTTTCTGGGCTCAGAGGCTGGGAA
GGGGTGGGTCCGGGGGCGGGCTCAGGGGCGGGCTCAGGGGCGGGGCGGGCGCCCGAAGGTCCTCCGGAGG
CCCGGCATTCTGCACGCTTCAAAAGCGCACGTCTGCCGCGCTGTTCTCCTCTTCCTCATCTCCGGGCCTT
TCGACCTGCAGCCCAAGCTTACCATGACCGAGTACAAGCCCACGGTGCGCCTCGCCACCCGCGACGACGT
CCCCAGGGCCGTACGCACCCTCGCCGCCGCGTTCGCCGACTACCCCGCCACGCGCCACACCGTCGATCCG
GACCGCCACATCGAGCGGGTCACCGAGCTGCAA
