[The description below was written by a language model from this plasmid's Addgene catalogue record.]
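Description:
MSCV-C GFP is a retroviral mammalian expression plasmid built on the MSCV-C FLAGHA backbone, a murine stem cell virus-derived Gateway destination vector. It is propagated in E. coli under ampicillin selection and is recorded as low copy. Transduced or transfected mammalian cells can be selected with puromycin. The total size is listed as about 7.3 kb, which is smaller than the 8.2 kb given for the empty backbone. This is consistent with Gateway recombination, in which the incoming open reading frame replaces a larger destination cassette, although the record does not say so. No feature table is provided, so the positions of the LTRs, packaging signal, replication origin and other elements cannot be confirmed from the record.

The insert is a GFP coding sequence of roughly 600 bp, introduced by Gateway cloning so that it is fused at its C terminus to the Flag and HA epitope tags carried on the backbone. The tandem tag allows detection or sequential affinity purification of the expressed protein. The promoter field reads "PKG", which probably refers to the PGK promoter. In MSCV-type vectors that promoter commonly drives the puromycin marker while the viral LTR drives the insert, but the record does not specify which arrangement applies here.

The associated publication surveyed host network perturbations caused by tumour virus proteins, and a GFP version of this tagged vector would plausibly serve as a non-viral control alongside viral ORF constructs in transduction and pull-down experiments. The record does not state that purpose directly.
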