Addgene plasmid #37856: MSCV-C GFP
Depositing lab: Karl Munger. Depositing organization: Brigham and Women's Hospital. Publication: Interpreting cancer genomes using systematic host network perturbations by tumour virus proteins. Rozenblatt-Rosen O, Deo RC, Padi M, Adelmant G, Calderwood MA, Rolland T, Grace M, Dricot A, Askenazi M, Tavares M, Pevzner SJ, Abderazzaq F, Byrdsong D, Carvunis AR, Chen AA, Cheng J, Correll M, Duarte M, Fan C, Feltkamp MC, Ficarro SB, Franchi R, Garg BK, Gulbahce N, Hao T, Holthaus AM, James R, Korkhin A, Litovchick L, Mar JC, Pak TR, Rabello S, Rubio R, Shen Y, Singh S, Spangle JM, Tasan M, Wanamaker S, Webber JT, Roecklein-Canfield J, Johannsen E, Barabasi AL, Beroukhim R, Kieff E, Cusick ME, Hill DE, Munger K, Marto JA, Quackenbush J, Roth FP, DeCaprio JA, Vidal M. Nature. 2012 Jul 26;487(7408):491-5. 10.1038/nature11288 PubMed 22810586.
Backbone
  Vector backbone: MSCV-C FLAGHA
  Backbone size w/o insert (bp): 8162
  Total vector size (bp): 7262
  Vector type: Mammalian Expression, Retroviral
  Selectable markers: Puromycin
Growth in bacteria
  Bacterial resistance: Ampicillin, 100 μg/mL
  Growth temperature: 37°C
  Growth strain: DH5alpha
  Copy number: Low Copy
Gene/Insert
  Gene/Insert name: GFP
  Insert size (bp): 600
  Promoter: PKG
  Tag / fusion protein: Flag (C terminal on backbone); HA (C terminal on backbone)
  Cloning method: Gateway Cloning
  Sequencing primers: 5′ LXSN 5'; 3′ MSCV-C seq. rev.
Resource information
  A portion of this plasmid was derived from a plasmid made by: Elliot Kieff lab
Terms and licenses: Academic/Nonprofit Terms; Industry Terms: Not Available to Industry
How to cite: MSCV-C GFP was a gift from Karl Munger (Addgene plasmid # 37856 ; http://n2t.net/addgene:37856 ; RRID:Addgene_37856)
